>Addgene plasmid #79795 | InsRA-eGFP | depositor full sequence | sequence record 149406 | Full Sequence
GACGGATCGGGAGATCTCCCGATCCCCTATGGTGCACTCTCAGTACAATCTGCTCTGATGCCGCATAGTT
AAGCCAGTATCTGCTCCCTGCTTGTGTGTTGGAGGTCGCTGAGTAGTGCGCGAGCAAAATTTAAGCTACA
ACAAGGCAAGGCTTGACCGACAATTGCATGAAGAATCTGCTTAGGGTTAGGCGTTTTGCGCTGCTTCGCG
ATGTACGGGCCAGATATACGCGTTGACATTGATTATTGACTAGTTATTAATAGTAATCAATTACGGGGTC
ATTAGTTCATAGCCCATATATGGAGTTCCGCGTTACATAACTTACGGTAAATGGCCCGCCTGGCTGACCG
CCCAACGACCCCCGCCCATTGACGTCAATAATGACGTATGTTCCCATAGTAACGCCAATAGGGACTTTCC
ATTGACGTCAATGGGTGGAGTATTTACGGTAAACTGCCCACTTGGCAGTACATCAAGTGTATCATATGCC
AAGTACGCCCCCTATTGACGTCAATGACGGTAAATGGCCCGCCTGGCATTATGCCCAGTACATGACCTTA
TGGGACTTTCCTACTTGGCAGTACATCTACGTATTAGTCATCGCTATTACCATGGTGATGCGGTTTTGGC
AGTACATCAATGGGCGTGGATAGCGGTTTGACTCACGGGGATTTCCAAGTCTCCACCCCATTGACGTCAA
TGGGAGTTTGTTTTGGCACCAAAATCAACGGGACTTTCCAAAATGTCGTAACAACTCCGCCCCATTGACG
CAAATGGGCGGTAGGCGTGTACGGTGGGAGGTCTATATAAGCAGAGCTCTCTGGCTAACTAGAGAACCCA
CTGCTTACTGGCTTATCGAAATTAATACGACTCACTATAGGGAGACCCAAGCTGGCTAGCGTTTAAACGG
GCCCGCCGCCATGGGCACCGGGGGCCGGCGGGGGGCGGCGGCCGCGCCGCTGCTGGTGGCGGTGGCCGCG
CTGCTACTGGGCGCCGCGGGCCACCTGTACCCCGGAGAGGTGTGTCCCGGCATGGATATCCGGAACAACC
TCACTAGGTTGCATGAGCTGGAGAATTGCTCTGTCATCGAAGGACACTTGCAGATACTCTTGATGTTCAA
AACGAGGCCCGAAGATTTCCGAGACCTCAGTTTCCCCAAACTCATCATGATCACTGATTACTTGCTGCTC
TTCCGGGTCTATGGGCTCGAGAGCCTGAAGGACCTGTTCCCCAACCTCACGGTCATCCGGGGATCACGAC
TGTTCTTTAACTACGCGCTGGTCATCTTCGAGATGGTTCACCTCAAGGAACTCGGCCTCTACAACCTGAT
GAACATCACCCGGGGTTCTGTCCGCATCGAGAAGAACAATGAGCTCTGTTACTTGGCCACTATCGACTGG
TCCCGTATCCTGGATTCCGTGGAGGATAATCACATCGTGTTGAACAAAGATGACAACGAGGAGTGTGGAG
ACATCTGTCCGGGTACCGCGAAGGGCAAGACCAACTGCCCCGCCACCGTCATCAACGGGCAGTTTGTCGA
ACGATGTTGGACTCATAGTCACTGCCAGAAAGTTTGCCCGACCATCTGTAAGTCACACGGCTGCACCGCC
GAAGGCCTCTGTTGCCACAGCGAGTGCCTGGGCAACTGTTCTCAGCCCGACGACCCCACCAAGTGCGTGG
CCTGCCGCAACTTCTACCTGGACGGCAGGTGTGTGGAGACCTGCCCGCCCCCGTACTACCACTTCCAGGA
CTGGCGCTGTGTGAACTTCAGCTTCTGCCAGGACCTGCACCACAAATGCAAGAACTCGCGGAGGCAGGGC
TGCCACCAATACGTCATTCACAACAACAAGTGCATCCCTGAGTGTCCCTCCGGGTACACGATGAATTCCA
GCAACTTGCTGTGCACCCCATGCCTGGGTCCCTGTCCCAAGGTGTGCCACCTCCTAGAAGGCGAGAAGAC
CATCGACTCGGTGACGTCTGCCCAGGAGCTCCGAGGATGCACCGTCATCAACGGGAGTCTGATCATCAAC
ATTCGAGGAGGCAACAATCTGGCAGCTGAGCTAGAAGCCAACCTCGGCCTCATTGAAGAAATTTCAGGGT
ATCTAAAAATCCGCCGATCCTACGCTCTGGTGTCACTTTCCTTCTTCCGGAAGTTACGTCTGATTCGAGG
AGAGACCTTGGAAATTGGGAACTACTCCTTCTATGCCTTGGACAACCAGAACCTAAGGCAGCTCTGGGAC
TGGAGCAAACACAACCTCACCACCACTCAGGGGAAACTCTTCTTCCACTATAACCCCAAACTCTGCTTGT
CAGAAATCCACAAGATGGAAGAAGTTTCAGGAACCAAGGGGCGCCAGGAGAGAAACGACATTGCCCTGAA
GACCAATGGGGACAAGGCATCCTGTGAAAATGAGTTACTTAAATTTTCTTACATTCGGACATCTTTTGAC
AAGATCTTGCTGAGATGGGAGCCGTACTGGCCCCCCGACTTCCGAGACCTCTTGGGGTTCATGCTGTTCT
ACAAAGAGGCCCCTTATCAGAATGTGACGGAGTTCGATGGGCAGGATGCGTGTGGTTCCAACAGTTGGAC
GGTGGTAGACATTGACCCACCCCTGAGGTCCAACGACCCCAAATCACAGAACCACCCAGGGTGGCTGATG
CGGGGTCTCAAGCCCTGGACCCAGTATGCCATCTTTGTGAAGACCCTGGTCACCTTTTCGGATGAACGCC
GGACCTATGGGGCCAAGAGTGACATCATTTATGTCCAGACAGATGCCACCAACCCCTCTGTGCCCCTGGA
TCCAATCTCAGTGTCTAACTCATCATCCCAGATTATTCTGAAGTGGAAACCACCCTCCGACCCCAATGGC
AACATCACCCACTACCTGGTTTTCTGGGAGAGGCAGGCGGAAGACAGTGAGCTGTTCGAGCTGGATTATT
GCCTCAAAGGGCTGAAGCTGCCCTCGAGGACCTGGTCTCCACCATTCGAGTCTGAAGATTCTCAGAAGCA
CAACCAGAGTGAGTATGAGGATTCGGCCGGCGAATGCTGCTCCTGTCCAAAGACAGACTCTCAGATCCTG
AAGGAGCTGGAGGAGTCCTCGTTTAGGAAGACGTTTGAGGATTACCTGCACAACGTGGTTTTCGTCCCCA
GGCCATCTCGGAAACGCAGGTCCCTTGGCGATGTTGGGAATGTGACGGTGGCCGTGCCCACGGTGGCAGC
TTTCCCCAACACTTCCTCGACCAGCGTGCCCACGAGTCCGGAGGAGCACAGGCCTTTTGAGAAGGTGGTG
AACAAGGAGTCGCTGGTCATCTCCGGCTTGCGACACTTCACGGGCTATCGCATCGAGCTGCAGGCTTGCA
ACCAGGACACCCCTGAGGAACGGTGCAGTGTGGCAGCCTACGTCAGTGCGAGGACCATGCCTGAAGCCAA
GGCTGATGACATTGTTGGCCCTGTGACGCATGAAATCTTTGAGAACAACGTCGTCCACTTGATGTGGCAG
GAGCCGAAGGAGCCCAATGGTCTGATCGTGCTGTATGAAGTGAGTTATCGGCGATATGGTGATGAGGAGC
TGCATCTCTGCGTCTCCCGCAAGCACTTCGCTCTGGAACGGGGCTGCAGGCTGCGTGGGCTGTCACCGGG
GAACTACAGCGTGCGAATCCGGGCCACCTCCCTTGCGGGCAACGGCTCTTGGACGGAACCCACCTATTTC
TACGTGACAGACTATTTAGACGTCCGTACGATCGAATTCCCCGTGAGCAAGGGCGAGGAGCTGTTCACCG
GGGTGGTGCCCATCCTGGTCGAGCTGGACGGCGACGTAAACGGCCACAAGTTCAGCGTGTCCGGCGAGGG
CGAGGGCGATGCCACCTACGGCAAGCTGACCCTGAAGTTCATCTGCACCACCGGCAAGCTGCCCGTGCCC
TGGCCCACCCTCGTGACCACCCTGACCTACGGCGTGCAGTGCTTCAGCCGCTACCCCGACCACATGAAGC
AGCACGACTTCTTCAAGTCCGCCATGCCCGAAGGCTACGTCCAGGAGCGCACCATCTTCTTCAAGGACGA
CGGCAACTACAAGACCCGCGCCGAGGTGAAGTTCGAGGGCGACACCCTGGTGAACCGCATCGAGCTGAAG
GGCATCGACTTCAAGGAGGACGGCAACATCCTGGGGCACAAGCTGGAGTACAACTACAACAGCCACAACG
TCTATATCATGGCCGACAAGCAGAAGAACGGCATCAAGGTGAACTTCAAGATCCGCCACAACATCGAGGA
CGGCAGCGTGCAGCTCGCCGACCACTACCAGCAGAACACCCCCATCGGCGACGGCCCCGTGCTGCTGCCC
GACAACCACTACCTGAGCACCCAGTCCGCCCTGAGCAAAGACCCCAACGAGAAGCGCGATCACATGGTCC
TGCTGGAGTTCGTGACCGCCGCCGGGATCACTCTCGGCATGGACGAGCTGTACAAGTCCGGATCAGATAC
CGGTCCGTCAAATATTGCAAAAATTATCATCGGCCCCCTCATCTTTGTCTTTCTCTTCAGTGTTGTGATT
GGAAGTATTTATCTATTCCTGAGAAAGAGGCAGCCAGATGGGCCGCTGGGACCGCTTTACGCTTCTTCAA
ACCCTGAGTATCTCAGTGCCAGTGATGTGTTTCCATGCTCTGTGTACGTGCCGGACGAGTGGGAGGTGTC
TCGAGAGAAGATCACCCTCCTTCGAGAGCTGGGGCAGGGCTCCTTCGGCATGGTGTATGAGGGCAATGCC
AGGGACATCATCAAGGGTGAGGCAGAGACCCGCGTGGCGGTGAAGACGGTCAACGAGTCAGCCAGTCTCC
GAGAGCGGATTGAGTTCCTCAATGAGGCCTCGGTCATGAAGGGCTTCACCTGCCATCACGTGGTGCGCCT
CCTGGGAGTGGTGTCCAAGGGCCAGCCCACGCTGGTGGTGATGGAGCTGATGGCTCACGGAGACCTGAAG
AGCTACCTCCGTTCTCTGCGGCCAGAGGCTGAGAATAATCCTGGCCGCCCTCCCCCTACCCTTCAAGAGA
TGATTCAGATGGCGGCAGAGATTGCTGACGGGATGGCCTACCTGAACGCCAAGAAGTTTGTGCATCGGGA
CCTGGCAGCGAGAAACTGCATGGTCGCCCATGATTTTACTGTCAAAATTGGAGACTTTGGAATGACCAGA
GACATCTATGAAACGGATTACTACCGGAAAGGGGGCAAGGGTCTGCTCCCTGTACGGTGGATGGCACCGG
AGTCCCTGAAGGATGGGGTCTTCACCACTTCTTCTGACATGTGGTCCTTTGGCGTGGTCCTTTGGGAAAT
CACCAGCTTGGCAGAACAGCCTTACCAAGGCCTGTCTAATGAACAGGTGTTGAAATTTGTCATGGATGGA
GGGTATCTGGATCAACCCGACAACTGTCCAGAGAGAGTCACTGACCTCATGCGCATGTGCTGGCAATTCA
ACCCCAAGATGAGGCCAACCTTCCTGGAGATTGTCAACCTGCTCAAGGACGACCTGCACCCCAGCTTTCC
AGAGGTGTCGTTCTTCCACAGCGAGGAGAACAAGGCTCCCGAGAGTGAGGAGCTGGAGATGGAGTTTGAG
GACATGGAGAATGTGCCCCTGGACCGTTCCTCGCACTGTCAGAGGGAGGAGGCGGGGGGCCGGGATGGAG
GGTCCTCGCTGGGTTTCAAGCGGAGCTACGAGGAACACATCCCTTACACACACATGAACGGAGGCAAGAA
AAACGGGCGGATTCTGACCTTGCCTCGGTCCAATCCTTCCTAAAAGCTTAAGTTTAAACCGCTGATCAGC
CTCGACTGTGCCTTCTAGTTGCCAGCCATCTGTTGTTTGCCCCTCCCCCGTGCCTTCCTTGACCCTGGAA
GGTGCCACTCCCACTGTCCTTTCCTAATAAAATGAGGAAATTGCATCGCATTGTCTGAGTAGGTGTCATT
CTATTCTGGGGGGTGGGGTGGGGCAGGACAGCAAGGGGGAGGATTGGGAAGACAATAGCAGGCATGCTGG
GGATGCGGTGGGCTCTATGGCTTCTGAGGCGGAAAGAACCAGCTGGGGCTCTAGGGGGTATCCCC
[124 nt withheld, positions 6086-6209]
C
[91 nt withheld, positions 6211-6301]
A
[49 nt withheld, positions 6303-6351]
CCTTTGACGTTGGAGTCCACGTTCTTT
[37 nt withheld, positions 6379-6415]
ACCCTATCTCGGTCTATTCTTTTGATTTATAAGGGATTTTGCCGATTTCGGCCTATTGGTTAAAAAATGA
GCTGATTTAACAAAAATTTAACGCGAATTAATTCTGTGGAATGTGTGTCAGTTAGGGTGTGGAAAGTCCC
CAGGCTCCCCAGCAGGCAGAAGTATGCAAAGCATGCATCTCAATTAGTCAGCAACCAGGTGTGGAAAGTC
CCCAGGCTCCCCAGCAGGCAGAAGTATGCAAAGCATGCATCTCAATTAGTCAGCAACCATAGTCCCGCCC
CTAACTCCGCCCATCCCGCCCCTAACTCCGCCCAGTTCCGCCCATTCTCCGCCCCATGGCTGACTAATTT
TTTTTATTTATGCAGAGGCCGAGGCCGCCTCTGCCTCTGAGCTATTCCAGAAGTAGTGAGGAGGCTTTTT
TGGAGGCCTAGGCTTTTGCAAAAAGCTCCCGGGAGCTTGTATATCCATTTTCGGATCTGATCAAGAGACA
GGATGAGGATCGTTTCGCATGATTGAACAAGATGGATTGCACGCAGGTTCTCCGGCCGCTTGGGTGGAGA
GGCTATTCGGCTATGACTGGGCACAACAGACAATCGGCTGCTCTGATGCCGCCGTGTTCCGGCTGTCAGC
GCAGGGGCGCCCGGTTCTTTTTGTCAAGACCGACCTGTCCGGTGCCCTGAATGAACTGCAGGACGAGGCA
GCGCGGCTATCGTGGCTGGCCACGACGGGCGTTCCTTGCGCAGCTGTGCTCGACGTTGTCACTGAAGCGG
GAAGGGACTGGCTGCTATTGGGCGAAGTGCCGGGGCAGGATCTCCTGTCATCTCACCTTGCTCCTGCCGA
GAAAGTATCCATCATGGCTGATGCAATGCGGCGGCTGCATACGCTTGATCCGGCTACCTGCCCATTCGAC
CACCAAGCGAAACATCGCATCGAGCGAGCACGTACTCGGATGGAAGCCGGTCTTGTCGATCAGGATGATC
TGGACGAAGAGCATCAGGGGCTCGCGCCAGCCGAACTGTTCGCCAGGCTCAAGGCGCGCATGCCCGACGG
CGAGGATCTCGTCGTGACCCATGGCGATGCCTGCTTGCCGAATATCATGGTGGAAAATGGCCGCTTTTCT
GGATTCATCGACTGTGGCCGGCTGGGTGTGGCGGACCGCTATCAGGACATAGCGTTGGCTACCCGTGATA
TTGCTGAAGAGCTTGGCGGCGAATGGGCTGACCGCTTCCTCGTGCTTTACGGTATCGCCGCTCCCGATTC
GCAGCGCATCGCCTTCTATCGCCTTCTTGACGAGTTCTTCTGAGCGGGACTCTGGGGTTCGAAATGACCG
ACCAAGCGACGCCCAACCTGCCATCACGAGATTTCGATTCCACCGCCGCCTTCTATGAAAGGTTGGGCTT
CGGAATCGTTTTCCGGGACGCCGGCTGGATGATCCTCCAGCGCGGGGATCTCATGCTGGAGTTCTTCGCC
CACCCCAACTTGTTTATTGCAGCTTATAATGGTTACAAATAAAGCAATAGCATCACAAATTTCACAAATA
AAGCATTTTTTTCACTGCATTCTAGTTGTGGTTTGTCCAAACTCATCAATGTATCTTATCATGTCTGTAT
ACCGTCGACCTCTAGCTAGAGCTTGGCGTAATCATGGTCATAGCTGTTTCCTGTGTGAAATTGTTATCCG
CTCACAATTCCACACAACATACGAGCCGGAAGCATAAAGTGTAAAGCCTGGGGTGCCTAATGAGTGAGCT
AACTCACATTAATTGCGTTGCGCTCACTGCCCGCTTTCCAGTCGGGAAACCTGTCGTGCCAGCTGCATTA
ATGAATCGGCCAACGCGCGGGGAGAGGCGGTTTGCGTATTGGGCGCTCTTCCGCTTCCTCGCTCACTGAC
TCGCTGCGCTCGGTCGTTCGGCTGCGGCGAGCGGTATCAGCTCACTCAAAGGCGGTAATACGGTTATCCA
CAGAATCAGGGGATAACGCAGGAAAGAACATGTGAGCAAAAGGCCAGCAAAAGGCCAGGAACCGTAAAAA
GGCCGCGTTGCTGGCGTTTTTCCATAGGCTCCGCCCCCCTGACGAGCATCACAAAAATCGACGCTCAAGT
CAGAGGTGGCGAAACCCGACAGGACTATAAAGATACCAGGCGTTTCCCCCTGGAAGCTCCCTCGTGCGCT
CTCCTGTTCCGACCCTGCCGCTTACCGGATACCTGTCCGCCTTTCTCCCTTCGGGAAGCGTGGCGCTTTC
TCATAGCTCACGCTGTAGGTATCTCAGTTCGGTGTAGGTCGTTCGCTCCAAGCTGGGCTGTGTGCACGAA
CCCCCCGTTCAGCCCGACCGCTGCGCCTTATCCGGTAACTATCGTCTTGAGTCCAACCCGGTAAGACACG
ACTTATCGCCACTGGCAGCAGCCACTGGTAACAGGATTAGCAGAGCGAGGTATGTAGGCGGTGCTACAGA
GTTCTTGAAGTGGTGGCCTAACTACGGCTACACTAGAAGAACAGTATTTGGTATCTGCGCTCTGCTGAAG
CCAGTTACCTTCGGAAAAAGAGTTGGTAGCTCTTGATCCGGCAAACAAACCACCGCTGGTAGCGGTTTTT
TTGTTTGCAAGCAGCAGATTACGCGCAGAAAAAAAGGATCTCAAGAAGATCCTTTGATCTTTTCTACGGG
GTCTGACGCTCAGTGGAACGAAAACTCACGTTAAGGGATTTTGGTCATGAGATTATCAAAAAGGATCTTC
ACCTAGATCCTTTTAAATTAAAAATGAAGTTTTAAATCAATCTAAAGTATATATGAGTAAACTTGGTCTG
ACAGTTACCAATGCTTAATCAGTGAGGCACCTATCTCAGCGATCTGTCTATTTCGTTCATCCATAGTTGC
CTGACTCCCCGTCGTGTAGATAACTACGATACGGGAGGGCTTACCATCTGGCCCCAGTGCTGCAATGATA
CCGCGAGACCCACGCTCACCGGCTCCAGATTTATCAGCAATAAACCAGCCAGCCGGAAGGGCCGAGCGCA
GAAGTGGTCCTGCAACTTTATCCGCCTCCATCCAGTCTATTAATTGTTGCCGGGAAGCTAGAGTAAGTAG
TTCGCCAGTTAATAGTTTGCGCAACGTTGTTGCCATTGCTACAGGCATCGTGGTGTCACGCTCGTCGTTT
GGTATGGCTTCATTCAGCTCCGGTTCCCAACGATCAAGGCGAGTTACATGATCCCCCATGTTGTGCAAAA
AAGCGGTTAGCTCCTTCGGTCCTCCGATCGTTGTCAGAAGTAAGTTGGCCGCAGTGTTATCACTCATGGT
TATGGCAGCACTGCATAATTCTCTTACTGTCATGCCATCCGTAAGATGCTTTTCTGTGACTGGTGAGTAC
TCAACCAAGTCATTCTGAGAATAGTGTATGCGGCGACCGAGTTGCTCTTGCCCGGCGTCAATACGGGATA
ATACCGCGCCACATAGCAGAACTTTAAAAGTGCTCATCATTGGAAAACGTTCTTCGGGGCGAAAACTCTC
AAGGATCTTACCGCTGTTGAGATCCAGTTCGATGTAACCCACTCGTGCACCCAACTGATCTTCAGCATCT
TTTACTTTCACCAGCGTTTCTGGGTGAGCAAAAACAGGAAGGCAAAATGCCGCAAAAAAGGGAATAAGGG
CGACACGGAAATGTTGAATACTCATACTCTTCCTTTTTCAATATTATTGAAGCATTTATCAGGGTTATTG
TCTCATGAGCGGATACATATTTGAATGTATTTAGAAAAATAAACAAATAGGGGTTCCGCGCACATTTCCC
CGAAAAGTGCCACCTGACGTC
Features (pLannotate 1.2.2; 20 found; start..end, strand, type, name):
     28..80      -  misc_feature   bom (fragment): basis of mobility region from pBR322
    235..614     +  enhancer       CMV enhancer: human cytomegalovirus immediate early enhancer
    615..818     +  promoter       CMV promoter: human cytomegalovirus (CMV) immediate early promoter
    814..847     +  LTR            5' LTR (truncated) (fragment): truncated 5' long terminal repeat (LTR) from HIV-1
    863..881     +  promoter       T7 promoter: promoter for bacteriophage T7 RNA polymerase
    921..5780    +  CDS            INSR: INSR_HUMAN - Experimental evidence at protein level: Swiss-Prot protein existence level 1. Receptor tyrosine kinase which mediates the pleiotropic actions of insulin. Binding of insulin leads to phosphorylation of several intracellular substrates, including, insulin receptor substrates (IRS1, 2, 3, 4), SHC, GAB1, CBL and other signaling intermediates. Each of these phosphorylated proteins serve as docking proteins for other signaling proteins that contain Src-homology-2 domains (SH2 domain) that specifically recognize different phosphotyrosine residues, including the p85 regulatory subunit of
   5816..6040    +  polyA_signal   bGH poly(A) signal: bovine growth hormone polyadenylation signal
   6044..6065    +  promoter       SV40 promoter (fragment): SV40 enhancer and early promoter
   6086..6514    +  rep_origin     f1 ori (sequence partly withheld): f1 bacteriophage origin of replication; arrow indicates direction of (+) strand synthesis
   6528..6857    +  promoter       SV40 promoter: SV40 enhancer and early promoter
   6924..7715    +  CDS            neo: KKA2_KLEPN - Also known as kan, nptII. Experimental evidence at protein level: Swiss-Prot protein existence level 1. Resistance to kanamycin, neomycin, paromomycin, ribostamycin, butirosin and gentamicin B. From Klebsiella pneumoniae.
   7739..7897    +  CDS            ble (fragment): BLE_KLEPN - Experimental evidence at protein level: Swiss-Prot protein existence level 1. Binding protein with a strong affinity to the bleomycin family of antibiotics. Binds to CL990; an antimitotic-antibiotic compound. From Klebsiella pneumoniae.
   7892..8013    +  polyA_signal   SV40 poly(A) signal: SV40 polyadenylation signal
   8086..8102    -  protein_bind   lac operator: The lac repressor binds to the lac operator to inhibit transcription in E. coli. This inhibition can be relieved by adding lactose or isopropyl-β-D-thiogalactopyranoside (IPTG). lac repressor encoded by lacI
   8110..8140    -  promoter       lac promoter: promoter for the E. coli lac operon
   8155..8176    -  protein_bind   CAP binding site: CAP binding activates transcription in the presence of cAMP. E. coli catabolite activator protein
   8189..8281    -  CDS            lacI (fragment): lac repressor; lacI; The lac repressor binds to the lac operator to inhibit transcription in E. coli. This inhibition can be relieved by adding lactose or isopropyl-β-D-thiogalactopyranoside (IPTG).
   8464..9049    -  rep_origin     ori: high-copy-number ColE1/pMB1/pBR322/pUC origin of replication
   9220..10080   -  CDS            AmpR: β-lactamase; bla; confers resistance to ampicillin, carbenicillin, and related antibiotics
  10081..10185   -  promoter       AmpR promoter: bla
