[The description below was written by a language model from this plasmid's Addgene catalogue record and pLannotate feature annotations shown in this document.]
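Description:
InsRA-eGFP is a mammalian expression plasmid of about 10.2 kb, built on the pcDNA3.1(-) backbone, that encodes the human insulin receptor isoform A (INSR) carrying an internal eGFP tag. Rather than being fused to either terminus, the fluorescent protein is inserted between domains in the extracellular portion of the receptor, which the record places between the furin-like domain and the transmembrane domain. The feature table annotates a single continuous INSR open reading frame of roughly 4.9 kb. It does not mark eGFP as a separate feature, although the length of that frame is consistent with an embedded tag. Transcription is driven by the CMV immediate-early enhancer and promoter and terminated by the bovine growth hormone polyadenylation signal. A T7 promoter lies just upstream of the coding sequence. The restriction sites used for cloning are not recorded.

In bacteria, the plasmid is maintained at high copy from a ColE1/pUC-type origin and selected with ampicillin through the β-lactamase gene. An f1 origin is also present. For mammalian cells, an SV40 early promoter drives a neomycin phosphotransferase cassette followed by an SV40 polyadenylation signal, which would allow G418 selection of stable lines. The short hits annotated as an HIV-1 LTR fragment, a ble fragment, a lacI fragment and lac promoter/operator elements appear to be backbone remnants or incidental matches, not functional modules.

The stated purpose is live imaging of insulin receptor trafficking. The associated study used inter-domain tagged receptors to examine receptor internalisation, the role of caveolin-1 and Erk signalling bias in pancreatic beta-cells.
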