Addgene plasmid #79795: InsRA-eGFP
Purpose: Insulin receptor isoform A with a inter-domain eGFP tag at extracellular region (between furin-like domain and transmembrane domain). For imaging insulin receptor trafficing.
Depositing lab: James Johnson. Publication: Inter-domain tagging implicates caveolin-1 in insulin receptor trafficking and Erk signaling bias in pancreatic beta-cells. Boothe T, Lim GE, Cen H, Skovso S, Piske M, Li SN, Nabi IR, Gilon P, Johnson JD. Mol Metab. 2016 Feb 10;5(5):366-78. doi: 10.1016/j.molmet.2016.01.009. eCollection 2016 May. S2212-8778(16)00021-1 PubMed 27110488.
Backbone
  Vector backbone: pcDNA3.1(-)
  Vector type: Mammalian Expression
Growth in bacteria
  Bacterial resistance: Ampicillin, 100 μg/mL
  Growth temperature: 37°C
  Growth strain: DH5alpha
  Copy number: High Copy
Gene/Insert
  Gene/Insert name: InsRA
  Species: H. sapiens (human)
  Entrez Gene: INSR (a.k.a. CD220, HHF5)
  Promoter: CMV
  Tag / fusion protein: eGFP extracellular
  Cloning method: Restriction Enzyme; 5′ cloning site unknown (unknown if destroyed); 3′ cloning site unknown (unknown if destroyed)
  Sequencing primers: 5′ CMV-F; 3′ BGH-rev
Terms and licenses: Academic/Nonprofit Terms; Industry Terms: Not Available to Industry
How to cite: InsRA-eGFP was a gift from James Johnson (Addgene plasmid # 79795 ; http://n2t.net/addgene:79795 ; RRID:Addgene_79795)
