>Addgene plasmid #79795 | InsRA-eGFP | addgene partial sequence | sequence record 153605 | EGFP-N 5'-CGTCGCCGTCCAGCTCGACCAG-3'
GCTCCTCGCCCTTGCTCACGGGGAATTCGATCGTACGGACGTCTAAATAGTCTGTCACGTAGAAATAGGT
GGGTTCCGTCCAAGAGCCGTTGCCCGCAAGGGAGGTGGCCCGGATTCGCACGCTGTAGTTCCCCGGTGAC
AGCCCACGCAGCCTGCAGCCCCGTTCCAGAGCGAAGTGCTTGCGGGAGACGCAGAGATGCAGCTCCTCAT
CACCATATCGCCGATAACTCACTTCATACAGCACGATCAGACCATTGGGCTCCTTCGGCTCCTGCCACAT
CAAGTGGACGACGTTGTTCTCAAAGATTTCATGCGTCACAGGGCCAACAATGTCATCAGCCTTGGCTTCA
GGCATGGTCCTCGCACTGACGTAGGCTGCCACACTGCACCGTTCCTCAGGGGTGTCCTGGTTGCAAGCCT
GCAGCTCGATGCGATAGCCCGTGAAGTGTCGCAAGCCGGAGATGACCAGCGACTCCTTGTTCACCACCTT
CTCAAAAGGCCTGTGCTCCTCCGGACTCGTGGGCACGCTGGTCGAGGAAGTGTTGGGGAAAGCTGCCACC
GTGGGCACGGCCACCGTCACATTCCCAACATCGCCAAGGGACCTGCGTTTCCGAGATGGCCTGGGGACGA
AAACCACGTTGTGCAGGTAATCCTCAAACGTCTTCCTAAACGAGGACTCCTCCAGCTCCTTCAGGATCTG
AGAGTCTGTCTTTGGACAGGAGCAGCATTCGCCGGCCGAATCCTCATACTCACTCTGGTTGTGCTTCTGA
GAATCTTCAGACTCGAATGGTGGAGACCAGGTCCTCGAGGGCAGCTTCAGCCCTTTGAGGCAATAATCCA
GCTCGAACAGCTCACTGTCT
