>Addgene plasmid #79795 | InsRA-eGFP | addgene partial sequence | sequence record 153606 | EXFP-internal-R 5'-GAACTCCAGCAGGACCATGT-3'
GGCGGACTGGGTGCTCAGGTAGTGGTTGTCGGGCAGCAGCACGGGGCCGTCGCCGATGGGGGTGTTCTGC
TGGTAGTGGTCGGCGAGCTGCACGCTGCCGTCCTCGATGTTGTGGCGGATCTTGAAGTTCACCTTGATGC
CGTTCTTCTGCTTGTCGGCCATGATATAGACGTTGTGGCTGTTGTAGTTGTACTCCAGCTTGTGCCCCAG
GATGTTGCCGTCCTCCTTGAAGTCGATGCCCTTCAGCTCGATGCGGTTCACCAGGGTGTCGCCCTCGAAC
TTCACCTCGGCGCGGGTCTTGTAGTTGCCGTCGTCCTTGAAGAAGATGGTGCGCTCCTGGACGTAGCCTT
CGGGCATGGCGGACTTGAAGAAGTCGTGCTGCTTCATGTGGTCGGGGTAGCGGCTGAAGCACTGCACGCC
GTAGGTCAGGGTGGTCACGAGGGTGGGCCAGGGCACGGGCAGCTTGCCGGTGGTGCAGATGAACTTCAGG
GTCAGCTTGCCGTAGGTGGCATCGCCCTCGCCCTCGCCGGACACGCTGAACTTGTGGCCGTTTACGTCGC
CGTCCAGCTCGACCAGGATGGGCACCACCCCGGTGAACAGCTCCTCGCCCTTGCTCACGGGGAATTCGAT
CGTACGGACGTCTAAATAGTCTGTCACGTAGAAATAGGTGGGTTCCGTCCAAGAGCCGTTGCCCGCAAGG
GAGGTGGCCCGGATTCGCACGCTGTAGTTCCCCGGTGACAGCCCACGCAGCCTGCAGCCCCGTTCCAGAG
CGAAGTGCTTGCGGGAGACGCAGAGATGCAGCTCCTCATCACCATATCGCCGATAACTCACTTCATACAG
CACGATCAGACCATTGGGCTCCTTCGGCTCCTGC
