>Addgene plasmid #79795 | InsRA-eGFP | addgene partial sequence | sequence record 155411 | EGFP-C 5'-CATGGTCCTGCTGGAGTTCGTG-3'
GTTGTGATTGGAAGTATTTATCTATTCCTGAGAAAGAGGCAGCCAGATGGGCCGCTGGGACCGCTTTACG
CTTCTTCAAACCCTGAGTATCTCAGTGCCAGTGATGTGTTTCCATGCTCTGTGTACGTGCCGGACGAGTG
GGAGGTGTCTCGAGAGAAGATCACCCTCCTTCGAGAGCTGGGGCAGGGCTCCTTCGGCATGGTGTATGAG
GGCAATGCCAGGGACATCATCAAGGGTGAGGCAGAGACCCGCGTGGCGGTGAAGACGGTCAACGAGTCAG
CCAGTCTCCGAGAGCGGATTGAGTTCCTCAATGAGGCCTCGGTCATGAAGGGCTTCACCTGCCATCACGT
GGTGCGCCTCCTGGGAGTGGTGTCCAAGGGCCAGCCCACGCTGGTGGTGATGGAGCTGATGGCTCACGGA
GACCTGA
